>Addgene plasmid #225160 | pHBJT009 | addgene full sequence | sequence record 444675 | Addgene NGS Result
AAAAAAAACACACAAAGGTCTAGCGGAATTTACAGAGGGTCTAGCAGAATTTACAAGTTTTCCAGCAAAG
GTCTAGCAGAATTTACAGATACCCACAACTCAAAGGAAAAGGACTAGTAATTATCATTGACTAGCCCATC
TCAATTGGTATAGTGATTAAAATCACCTAGACCAATTGAGATGTATGTCTGAATTAGTTGTTTTCAAAGC
AAATGAACTAGCGATTAGTCGCTATGACTTAACGGAGCATGAAACCAAGCTAATTTTATGCTGTGTGGCA
CTACTCAACCCCACGATTGAAAACCCTACAAGGAAAGAACGGACGGTATCGTTCACTTATAACCAATACG
CTCAGATGATGAACATCAGTAGGGAAAATGCTTATGGTGTATTAGCTAAAGCAACCAGAGAGCTGATGAC
GAGAACTGTGGAAATCAGGAATCCTTTGGTTAAAGGCTTTGAGATTTTCCAGTGGACAAACTATGCCAAG
TTCTCAAGCGAAAAATTAGAATTAGTTTTTAGTGAAGAGATATTGCCTTATCTTTTCCAGTTAAAAAAAT
TCATAAAATATAATCTGGAACATGTTAAGTCTTTTGAAAACAAATACTCTATGAGGATTTATGAGTGGTT
ATTAAAAGAACTAACACAAAAGAAAACTCACAAGGCAAATATAGAGATTAGCCTTGATGAATTTAAGTTC
ATGTTAATGCTTGAAAATAACTACCATGAGTTTAAAAGGCTTAACCAATGGGTTTTGAAACCAATAAGTA
AAGATTTAAACACTTACAGCAATATGAAATTGGTGGTTGATAAGCGAGGCCGCCCGACTGATACGTTGAT
TTTCCAAGTTGAACTAGATAGACAAATGGATCTCGTAACCGAACTTGAGAACAACCAGATAAAAATGAAT
GGTGACAAAATACCAACAACCATTACATCAGATTCCTACCTACATAACGGACTAAGAAAAACACTACACG
ATGCTTTAACTGCAAAAATTCAGCTCACCAGTTTTGAGGCAAAATTTTTGAGTGACATGCAAAGTAAGTA
TGATCTCAATGGTTCGTTCTCATGGCTCACGCAAAAACAACGAACCACACTAGAGAACATACTGGCTAAA
TACGGAAGGATCTGAGGTTCTTATGGCTCTTGTATCTATCAGTGAAGCATCAAGACTAACAAACAAAAGT
AGAACAACTGTTCACCGTTACATATCAAAGGGAAAACTGTCCATATGCACAGATGAAAACGGTGTAAAAA
AGATAGATACATCAGAGCTTTTACGAGTTTTTGGTGCATTCAAAGCTGTTCACCATGAACAGATCGACAA
TGTAACAGATGAACAGCATGTAACACCTAATAGAACAGGTGAAACCAGTAAAACAAAGCAACTAGAACAT
GAAATTGAACACCTGAGACAACTTGTTACAGCTCAACAGTCACACATAGACAGCCTGAAACAGGCGATGC
TGCTTATCGAATCAAAGCTGCCGACAACACGGGAGCCAGTGACGCCTCCCGTGGGGAAAAAATCATGGCA
ATTCTGGAAGAAATAGCGCTTTCAGCCGGCAAACCGGCTGAAGCCGGATCTGCGATTCTGATAACAAACT
AGCAACACCAGAACAGCCCGTTTGCGGGCAGCAAAACCCGTACTTTTGGACGTTCCGGCGGTTTTTTGTG
GCGAGTGGTGTTCGGGCGGTGCGCGCAAGATCCATTATGTTAAACGGGCGAGTTTACATCTCAAAACCGC
CCGCTTAACACCATCAGAAATCCTCAGCGCGATTTTAAGCACCAACCCCCCCCCGTAACACCCAAATCCA
TACTGAAAGTGGCTTTGTTGAATAAATCAGATTTCGGGTAAGTCTCCTAGGCACCAATAACTGCCATGTT
TGACAGCTTATCATCGATAAGCTTTAATGCGGTAGTTTATCACAGTTAAATTGCTAACGCAGTCAGGCAC
CGTGTATGAAATCTAACAATGCGCTCATCGTCATCCTCGGCACCGTCACCCTGGATGCTGTAGGCATAGG
CTTGGTTATGCCGGTACTGCCGGGCCTCTTGCGGGATATCGTCCATTCCGACAGCATCGCCAGTCACTAT
GGCGTGCTGCTAGCGCTATATGCGTTGATGCAATTTCTATGCGCACCCGTTCTCGGAGCACTGTCCGACC
GCTTTGGCCGCCGCCCAGTCCTGCTCGCTTCGCTACTTGGAGCCACTATCGACTACGCGATCATGGCGAC
CACACCCGTCCTGTGGATCCTCTACGCCGGACGCATCGTGGCCGGCATCACCGGCGCCACAGGTGCGGTT
GCTGGCGCCTATATCGCCGACATCACCGATGGGGAAGATCGGGCTCGCCACTTCGGGCTCATGAGCGCTT
GTTTCGGCGTGGGTATGGTGGCAGGCCCCGTGGCCGGGGGACTGTTGGGCGCCATCTCCTTGCATGCACC
ATTCCTTGCGGCGGCGGTGCTCAACGGCCTCAACCTACTACTGGGCTGCTTCCTAATGCAGGAGTCGCAT
AAGGGAGAGCGTCGACCGATGCCCTTGAGAGCCTTCAACCCAGTCAGCTCCTTCCGGTGGGCGCGGGGCA
TGACTATCGTCGCCGCACTTATGACTGTCTTCTTTATCATGCAACTCGTAGGACAGGTGCCGGCAGCGCT
CTGGGTCATTTTCGGCGAGGACCGCTTTCGCTGGAGCGCGACGATGATCGGCCTGTCGCTTGCGGTATTC
GGAATCTTGCACGCCCTCGCTCAAGCCTTCGTCACTGGTCCCGCCACCAAACGTTTCGGCGAGAAGCAGG
CCATTATCGCCGGCATGGCGGCCGACGCGCTGGGCTACGTCTTGCTGGCGTTCGCGACGCGAGGCTGGAT
GGCCTTCCCCATTATGATTCTTCTCGCTTCCGGCGGCATCGGGATGCCCGCGTTGCAGGCCATGCTGTCC
AGGCAGGTAGATGACGACCATCAGGGACAGCTTCAAGGATCGCTCGCGGCTCTTACCAGCCTAACTTCGA
TCATTGGACCGCTGATCGTCACGGCGATTTATGCCGCCTCGGCGAGCACATGGAACGGGTTGGCATGGAT
TGTAGGCGCCGCCCTATACCTTGTCTGCCTCCCCGCGTTGCGTCGCGGTGCATGGAGCCGGGCCACCTCG
ACCTGAACGTCTCATTTTCGCCAAAAGTTGGCCCAGGGCTTCCCGGTATCAACAGGGACACCAGGATTTA
TTTATTCTGCGAAGTGATCTTCCGTCACAGGTATTTATTCGGCGCAAAGTGCGTCGGGTGATGCTGCCAA
CTTACTGATTTAGTGTATGATGGTGTTTTTGAGGTGCTCCAGTGGCTTCTGTTTCTATCAGCTGTCCCTC
CTGTTCAGCTACTGACGGGGTGGTGCGTAACGGCAAAAGCACCGCCGGACATCAGCGCCATTCGCCATTC
AGGCTGCGCAACTGTTGGGAAGGGCGATCGGTGCGGGCCTCTTCGCTATTACGCCAGCTGGCGAAAGGGG
GATGTGCTGCAAGGCGATTAAGTTGGGTAACGCCAGGGTTTTCCCAGTCACGACGTTGTAAAACGACGGC
CGTGAATTCGAGCTCGGTACCCTATCATTACTTGTCGTCATCGTCTTTGTAGTCCCCGGGGATCCTCTAG
AGTCGACCTGCAGGCATGCAAGCTTGGCGTAATCATGGTCATAGCTGTTTCCTGTGTGAAATTGTTATCC
GCTCACAATTCCACACAACATACGAGCCGGAAGCATAAAGTGTAAAGCCTGGGGTGCCTAATGAGTGAGC
TAACTCACATTAATTGCGTTGCGCTCACTGCCCGCTTTCCAGTCGGGAAACCTGTCGTGCCAGCTGCATT
AATGAATCGGCCAACGCGCGGGGAGAGGCGGTTTGCGTATTGGGCGCTCCTCGCTAACGGATTCACCACT
CCGCAGACCCGCCATAAAACGCCCTGAGAAGCCCGTGACGGGCTTTTCTTGTATTATGGGTAGTTTCCTT
GCATGAATCCATAAAAGGCGCCTGTAGTGCCATTTACCCCCATTCACTGCCAGAGCCGTGAGCGCAGCGA
ACTGAATGTCACGAAAAAGACAGCGACTCAGGTGCCTGATGGTCGGAGACAAAAGGAATATTCAGCGATT
TGCCCGAGCTTGCGAGGGTGCTACTTAAGCCTTTAGGGTTTTAAGGTCTGTTTTGTAGAGGAGCAAACAG
CGTTTGCGACATCCTTTTGTAATACTGCGGAACTGACTAAAGTAGTGAGTTATACACAGGGCTGGGATCT
ATTCTTTTTATCTTTTTTTATTCTTTCTTTATTCTATAAATTATAACCACTTGAATATAAAC
Features (pLannotate 1.2.2; 13 found; start..end, strand, type, name):
    185..1135    +  CDS            Rep101: RepA protein needed for replication with the pSC101 origin; rep101
   1890..1918    +  promoter       tet promoter: E. coli promoter for tetracycline efflux protein gene
   1966..3156    +  CDS            TcR: tetracycline efflux protein; tet; confers resistance to tetracycline
   3277..3418    +  mobile_element IS1 (fragment): prokaryotic transposable element IS1
   3421..3571    -  CDS            lacZα (fragment): LacZα fragment of β-galactosidase; lacZ fragment
   3574..3592    +  misc_feature   MCS (fragment): pUC18/19 multiple cloning site
   3605..3625    -  CDS            3xFLAG (fragment): three tandem FLAG® epitope tags
   3625..3665    +  misc_feature   MCS (fragment): pUC18/19 multiple cloning site
   3702..3718    -  protein_bind   lac operator: The lac repressor binds to the lac operator to inhibit transcription in E. coli. This inhibition can be relieved by adding lactose or isopropyl-β-D-thiogalactopyranoside (IPTG). lac repressor encoded by lacI
   3726..3756    -  promoter       lac promoter: promoter for the E. coli lac operon
   3771..3792    -  protein_bind   CAP binding site: CAP binding activates transcription in the presence of cAMP. E. coli catabolite activator protein
   3805..3897    -  CDS            lacI (fragment): lac repressor; lacI; The lac repressor binds to the lac operator to inhibit transcription in E. coli. This inhibition can be relieved by adding lactose or isopropyl-β-D-thiogalactopyranoside (IPTG).
   4247..137     +  rep_origin     pSC101 ori (across the origin): low-copy replication origin that requires the Rep101 protein
