[The description below was written by a language model from this plasmid's Addgene catalogue record and pLannotate feature annotations shown in this document.]
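Description:
pHBJT009 is an empty, low-copy bacterial cloning and expression vector designed to add a C-terminal FLAG epitope tag to a gene of interest. It belongs to a plasmid series built for rapid sub-cloning and use across various Enterobacteriaceae. The parental backbone is not named in the record. The plasmid replicates from the pSC101 origin together with its cognate Rep101 (RepA) initiator protein, which keeps copy number low. Selection is by tetracycline, conferred by the TcR efflux protein gene under its own tet promoter. The catalogue lists a backbone size of 4,297 bp, while the sequenced record is 4,332 nt; the difference matches the 35 bp FLAG insertion.

The cloning region is derived from pUC19. On the minus strand, a CAP binding site, lac promoter and lac operator read into the pUC18/19 multiple cloning site and a lacZα fragment. The FLAG coding sequence has been inserted at the SmaI site, splitting the annotated MCS into two fragments. The annotation software labels this short segment as a fragment of 3xFLAG, but the depositor describes a single FLAG epitope. The tag lies in the same orientation as the lac promoter, and a SmaI site sits immediately upstream of it, so an open reading frame cloned in frame there would be transcribed from the lac promoter and carry FLAG at its C terminus. Only a short lacI remnant is annotated, so repression through the lac operator would depend on repressor supplied by the host. A fragment of IS1 is also annotated, with no stated function. The vector suits detection or purification of tagged proteins at modest expression levels.
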