Addgene plasmid #225160: pHBJT009
Purpose: (Empty Backbone) Low copy cloning vector for integration of C-terminal FLAG epitope tag (TetR). SmaI restriction site immediately upstream of the FLAG epitope. FLAG epitope in same orientation as lac promoter.
Depositing lab: Jenny-Lee Thomassin. Depositing organization: University of Saskatchewan. Publication: Generation of a plasmid series for rapid sub-cloning and use in various Enterobacteriaceae. Braun HG, Kanwal N, Rivera Lopez LF, Thomassin JL. J Biosci Bioeng. 2024 Sep 6:S1389-1723(24)00253-6. doi: 10.1016/j.jbiosc.2024.08.006. PubMed 39244484.
Backbone
  Vector backbone: Unknown
  Backbone size (bp): 4297
  Vector type: Bacterial Expression, Synthetic Biology
  Tag / fusion protein: FLAG epitope tag (35 bp) (C terminal on insert)
Growth in bacteria
  Bacterial resistance: Tetracycline, 10 μg/mL
  Growth temperature: 37°C
  Growth strain: DH5alpha
  Copy number: Low Copy
Gene/Insert
  Gene/Insert name: None
  Tag / fusion protein: FLAG epitope tag (35 bp) (C terminal on insert)
Terms and licenses: Academic/Nonprofit Terms; Industry Terms: Not Available to Industry
Depositor comments: Low copy plasmid (pSC101 ori and repA), pUC19 MCS with FLAG epitope integrated at SmaI site, confers tetracycline resistance
How to cite: pHBJT009 was a gift from Jenny-Lee Thomassin (Addgene plasmid # 225160 ; http://n2t.net/addgene:225160 ; RRID:Addgene_225160)
